Addgene plasmid #109616: actc1b-mKate2-rab26
Purpose: Muscle specific zebrafish expression of mKate2 fused to rab26
Depositing lab: Rob Parton. Depositing organization: University of Queensland, Institute for Molecular Bioscience. Publication: In vivo cell biological screening identifies an endocytic capture mechanism for T-tubule formation. Hall TE, Martel N, Ariotti N, Xiong Z, Lo HP, Ferguson C, Rae J, Lim YW, Parton RG. Nat Commun. 2020 Jul 24;11(1):3711. doi: 10.1038/s41467-020-17486-w. PubMed 32709891.
Backbone
  Vector backbone: pDONR 221
  Vector type: Zebrafish plasmids
Growth in bacteria
  Bacterial resistance: Ampicillin, 100 μg/mL
  Growth temperature: 37°C
  Growth strain: DH5alpha
  Copy number: High Copy
Gene/Insert
  Gene/Insert name: rab26
  Species: D. rerio (zebrafish)
  Entrez Gene: rab26
  Tag / fusion protein: mKate2 (N terminal on insert)
  Cloning method: Gateway Cloning
Terms and licenses: Academic/Nonprofit Terms; Industry Terms: Not Available to Industry
How to cite: actc1b-mKate2-rab26 was a gift from Rob Parton (Addgene plasmid # 109616 ; http://n2t.net/addgene:109616 ; RRID:Addgene_109616)
