[The description below was written by a language model from this plasmid's Addgene catalogue record and pLannotate feature annotations shown in this document.]
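Description:
actc1b-mKate2-rab26 is a zebrafish expression plasmid built by multisite Gateway recombination to drive muscle-specific production of the red fluorescent protein mKate2 fused to the N terminus of zebrafish rab26. It is propagated in E. coli as a high-copy plasmid using a ColE1/pUC-type origin and selected with ampicillin through the β-lactamase gene. The catalogue lists pDONR 221 as the backbone, but the annotated sequence looks like an assembled expression clone rather than a donor vector. It carries attB4, attB1, attB2 and attB3 sites in series, AmpR, and pBluescript-derived remnants (lac promoter/operator, T3 promoter, MCS fragment, partial M13 origin). The entry's backbone field may therefore refer to the entry-clone stage rather than the final vector.

The two sequence records (depositor and sequencing-derived, about 9.6 kb each) show the same feature set and order from different start points. The roughly 4 kb interval between attB4 and attB1 has no meaningful annotation apart from a short, probably spurious copia promoter match. By position and by the plasmid name, it presumably holds the actc1b (cardiac alpha-actin 1b) muscle promoter, although the feature table does not label it. Downstream, mKate2 sits between attB1 and attB2, followed by the rab26 coding sequence between attB2 and attB3. The annotation tool detects this sequence only as a homology hit to the related mouse GTPase Rab37. An SV40 polyadenylation signal lies after attB3. A fragment matching medaka tyrosinase flanks the cassette, and its role is not stated. The plasmid is intended for visualising rab26 localisation in live zebrafish muscle fibres, and the associated study was an in vivo cell biological screen addressing T-tubule formation.
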