Features (pLannotate 1.2.2; 21 found; start..end, strand, type, name):
      7..228     -  rep_origin     M13 ori (fragment) (sequence partly withheld): M13 bacteriophage origin of replication; arrow indicates direction of (+) strand synthesis
    228..515     +  CDS            tyr (fragment) (sequence partly withheld): TYRO_ORYLA - Also known as tyro. Experimental evidence at transcript level: Swiss-Prot protein existence level 2. This is a copper-containing oxidase that functions in the formation of pigments such as melanins and other polyphenolic compounds. From Oryzias latipes (Japanese rice fish) (Japanese killifish).
   1097..1117    +  protein_bind   attB4: mutant version of attB; core recombination site for the Gateway® BP reaction BP Clonase™
   2025..2041    -  promoter       copia promoter (fragment): strong promoter from the Drosophila transposable element copia (Sinclair et al., 1986)
   5093..5113    +  protein_bind   attB1: mutant version of attB; core recombination site for the Gateway® BP reaction BP Clonase™
   5123..5818    +  CDS            mKate2: mKate2 is a basic (constitutively fluorescent) red fluorescent protein published in 2009, derived from Entacmaea quadricolor. It is reported to be a rapidly-maturing monomer with moderate acid sensitivity.
   5820..5844    -  protein_bind   attB2: mutant version of attB; recombination site for the Gateway® BP reaction BP Clonase™
   6035..6532    +  CDS            Rab37 (fragment): RAB37_MOUSE - Experimental evidence at protein level: Swiss-Prot protein existence level 1. From Mus musculus (Mouse).
   6542..6562    -  protein_bind   attB3: mutant version of attB; core recombination site for the Gateway® BP reaction BP Clonase™
   6566..6586    +  CDS            lacZα (fragment): LacZα fragment of β-galactosidase; lacZ fragment
   6602..6736    -  polyA_signal   SV40 poly(A) signal: SV40 polyadenylation signal
   6759..6842    -  CDS            large T antigen (fragment): large T antigen from SV40 (simian virus 40)
   7408..7448    -  misc_feature   MCS (fragment): pBluescript multiple cloning site
   7461..7479    -  promoter       T3 promoter: promoter for bacteriophage T3 RNA polymerase
   7524..7540    -  protein_bind   lac operator: The lac repressor binds to the lac operator to inhibit transcription in E. coli. This inhibition can be relieved by adding lactose or isopropyl-β-D-thiogalactopyranoside (IPTG). lac repressor encoded by lacI
   7548..7578    -  promoter       lac promoter: promoter for the E. coli lac operon
   7593..7614    -  protein_bind   CAP binding site: CAP binding activates transcription in the presence of cAMP. E. coli catabolite activator protein
   7627..7719    -  CDS            lacI (fragment): lac repressor; lacI; The lac repressor binds to the lac operator to inhibit transcription in E. coli. This inhibition can be relieved by adding lactose or isopropyl-β-D-thiogalactopyranoside (IPTG).
   7902..8490    -  rep_origin     ori: high-copy-number ColE1/pMB1/pBR322/pUC origin of replication
   8661..9521    -  CDS            AmpR: β-lactamase; bla; confers resistance to ampicillin, carbenicillin, and related antibiotics
   9522..9626    -  promoter       AmpR promoter: bla
>Addgene plasmid #109616 | actc1b-mKate2-rab26 | depositor full sequence | sequence record 206553 | Full Sequence
CCACCTAAATTGTAAGCGTTAATATTTTGTTAAAATTCGCGTTAAATTTTTGTTAAATCAGCTCATTTTT
TAACCAATAGGCCGAAATCGGCAAAATCCCTTATAAATCAAAAGAATAGACCGAGATAGGGT
[37 nt withheld, positions 133-169]
AAAGAACGTGGACTCCAACGTCAAAGG
[32 nt withheld, positions 197-228]
GCTGGCTAAGAACTCATCAGCCTCCCCGGTCCATCTACCCACGTACCAATGCACCAATTGGCCACAATGA
CGGCTACTACATGGTGCCATTCCTTCCTCTTTATAGGAATGGAGACTACCTCCTGTCCAACAAGGCTCTT
GGATACGAGTACGCCTACCTGTTGGACCCAGGTCATTGCACAACACCAGAAATGCCCTCTGATCTGCAAA
AGACGTGAATATCTGTTCAGACACCCATATCCACTCTGTTCCACACAGGTCAGAGGTTTGTCCAGGAGTT
CTTGACAGAGGTGTAAAAAGTACTCAAAAATTTTACTCAAGTGAAAGTACAAGTACTTAGGGAAAATTTT
ACTCAATTAAAAGTAAAAGTATCTGGCTAGAATCTTACTTGAGTAAAAGTAAAAAAGTACTCCATTAAAA
TTGTACTTGAGTATTAAGGAAGTAAAAGTAAAAGCAAGAAAGAAAACTAGAGATTCTTGTTTAAGCTTTT
AATCTCAAAAAACATTAAATGAAATGCATACAAGGTTTTATCCTGCTTTAGAACTGTTTGTATTTAATTA
TCAAACTATAAGACAGACAATCTAATGCCAGTACACGCTACTCAAAGTTGTAAAACCTCAGATTTAACTT
CAGTAGAAGCTGATTCTCAAAATTGTTAGTGTCAAGCCTAGCTCTTTTGGGGCTGAAAAGCAATCCTGCA
GTGCTGAAAAGCCTCTCACAGGCAGCCGATGCGGGAAGAGGTGTATTAGTCTTGATAGAGAGGCTGCAAA
TAGCAGGAAACGTGAGCAGAGACTCCCTGGTGTCTGAAACACAGGCCAGATGGGCCCTCGAGCAGGAAAC
AGCTATGACCATGATTACGCCAAGCTATCAACTTTGTATAGAAAAGTTGGCACGCGCAGATTCCGTGTGG
GCCTGGTAATATCTTACCATTTTAAGCTATTTTAAGATTAGGGAAAAAAATTAAATAAAACTACTTTAAA
ATTACTTTCCTTAAAAAGCAACATATTTATTTAGTTTTTGTTTAACTGGCTCAAGATTGTAATATTTTAC
TTTTACATGTTTTTTTTAAGTACCTAAATGTGTTCAAAAGTAAAGTATGTTATTGTTTTTTTTTTTTTAA
TGTTAGCTAAGCTTTAAATTGTAATATATTACTTTTAAAAGTGACTTTTTAAAAATGTAAATAAAAAAGT
AACTATAAATGTGTAATGCATGTTATTTCTGTGGGTTTTTTAATTTTCATCTCAACTGGGCTTACAATTT
TAACATAATAAAAATCAAATCAAATCAAATCAGGCCCTTATTTGTCACATACACTCTTGTATACTGAAAT
AAACTAAATGTTGAGAAAAATTTAAATACACCAAAATAACGCATACCTTTTTTGTAATTACCTAAGTAAA
ACATTTAGTTCCTTTTTTAAGTGACTCAAGATTGTAATCTATTAATTGTAAAAGATAAAACTAGTGATCA
ATCTGACGTGCTTCTATGCAGCCTGTGAGATTAATTGTGATGTTTAATTATTAAACAATTTAAATGGATC
AAACATTTCACATGTGCTTATTGTGTCCAACAAAACCAGCAGAAGCACTTAAAAATATTGCATGACAACA
TGAGTTTTTAATGTAAATTATATATACTTCCTAAACGAAGTTAATCATATTTTCTAAAATAATAATGTCA
TTGAAATATTTAAATAAATGATAANCTTTAGTTGATTCAACATAAAATTGAAAGCAATAAGGACTTTTTT
TTTTTTACAGCGGTGAAGCAAAAGCNTGNAAATAATCATATAAATATAATAAATAAATAAATAAAATAAT
GGTTCTTGGTGCAAATATGAACACTTTAAATAAATATAGAATAAATATGATCAATAAGTCATAACGACGT
GTTTTATGTTGATTATAATTTAAACATGTTTCTAACGCAAGTTTTAAAAACTGTTTTAAAGTATTATTTT
AAGTTATAAGATCAATTTGACTCAACATTTTGTAGTGAAAATATGTTGTGTAAAATTAATATAATATACA
CTATAAAAATGCAAGGTTCCACACAATTCATTCATGTTGTCCCAACACAAATCGATTAAGTTAACAAATA
TATGTGGATTGAACATAAAAAATTAAGTTGTCCCAATGAAATCTCAAGAATTGTGTTGTTTCAGCTCATT
TTAAATAAGTAGTTTTAACAAGTAAAAAATAACATATTTTTGAGTGTGTATATATATATATTTATATATT
ACAAAATATAATAATATAAAATGTAAAAGATATAAACCATGCTACATATATTTAAGAGCTATTTTGCACA
TTACTTTTTTGCAAGCCATTTGAGTGTTTTTTTACAAATATATATTAGCTAAATATACAATATCTTAAAT
ATACAATTAATCAGACATGCAAAAAATGCATTTAACCTACATAAAAATACATGATCAACATATGTTTTAT
GCTGATTACAACTAAATCAAACGTAATGAAATTAATTTATAAAAGCGATTTAAATATGTCAATATTTTAA
GTTAAAATCACTTGAAACCTACTATAAATGAACTTAAATTTAAAAAATCTCCTTTAATTCCAATGCAGCA
CTGTTGTTTTTTCAGCTGAGGACCCCCGGTGCAGATGGTTGGCCCCCGGCCCGCTATTCTAAGGAAGCCT
TTCTTAATTTTAGGGCGGCGCTGCATGCGCTCAGATCAGATTCACGGGTGGAGAGGGTTATTTTCTCTTT
TTTATTTTTTCTTGCCTGCTCATATTTGGGCCTGTGTGAACCCCAGGCTCCGCCTCGGCCCCCAGGAGCC
GCTCTTATTTAAAGGGGATCCTCGCCTTCAGTCTTCGTCCCAGTGGAAGCATCAGTCTTGTGATAACAAC
TTGGTGAGTCCTACAGACCAGCGCTCGACTCTAGGCTTTAAATGCATTGATTTCTCTGGATTAGCTACCG
GGAGAGTTTTAACTTTGCTTATTAGTCTTGTGCTTGAACTGCTAGGTTTAAAGAGGGTTTTCTCTAATGC
ATGCATGAAGCGACAGCTGAAAACCAGAAATAGAGCGTTTGTCCTCCTGTTAAACTCTAGCCTTTCTTTG
GCATTTGTCAGTCCGAGTCTTCAGCTGCCGGCAGGAGATTGGGTTTCAGTAACACTTGCTGAGCACAAAC
TACACGTGCTTCCTTCAGATTTAATTCATTATTAATCATTCTAGATTTAAATGATCTTCTTACTCATTGC
TGATTATTTTAGCCTTGCGGAGCAGATTAAATGAGCACGTGTTTATTAAGATTGATTTAAATATAATTAA
TATTTCACCACTGTAGTTTTAAAATTGCCTTCTAAGTCATGGTTGATTTTTAATAGGTATCGGCTCTAAT
TAGATTACTATTTTGGTTTTTAAATGTTATTTCTATTTCATTTGTAGGCTCGTTTTTAATGTGATTTTAT
TAGATTCTAGTTTTAAAATCATCTTTTAGCCTTACTGAGCAGACTGAATGAACATGTTTCATTAAGATTA
ACTTCATTATAGTTAATTATTTAATCATTCTAGTGGATTATAAATCAGCTCTATTTAAATTGATTGTCGT
GTTTATTTCTATTTGATTTTTGATTATTTTTTAAGGTCGTTTTTATGTGATTTTTCCCCGATTCTAATTT
TAAACTAATTGTTTGATTTTTATATGATTCGACTCTTTTTAAATGAATTGTTTTGCTTTTTTTATTGAGC
ATATATATATATTATACAATTTCAATCAACAATTGTTGTGCTTTTTAAATGTTGTTTCTATTTCATTTCT
AGGGTCGATTTTATTCGATTCTAGTTTTAAAATCGTGATTTCTAACTCCTAACCTTACTGAGCAGACTGA
ATGAACATGTTTCATCAAGATTAACTTCATTATAGTTAATTATTGAATCGGGCTAGTGGTTTATAAATCA
GCTCTATTATAAATTAATTGTCATCATTATTTCTATTTAATTTTTATTATTTTTTTAGGATTATTTTTAA
GGGATTTTTTTCACGTTCTAGTTTTAAACTCAATGCTCATTACTGCTCACCCTTGCTGAGCAGTCTTTCG
TTAAGATTAAATTAATTAATAACCCATTCTAGTTTTAAAACAGTGTCTTAAGGCATAGCTGATATTTTAC
AAGTTTACTATTTAATATATCTCCATTTCTTTTTTTAGGGTCGATTTCATCTGATTTGATTAATTTTTAT
TATCTTCACTAAGCTTTTTGTTCTAGGTTTTATTCTCAGTATTATTACTGTTATATTTGAACTGAATTTC
TCCTCATAGTTTATTCATTTTATTTATTTATTTTTTGTTTATTCGCTATTTTGTATTTTAGTTTTTAATT
AGAAATTTTATTAGAATCGTTTTGAACTAGTTTTTATGCACTCTAACATTAATATTAAATCATAACTATT
ATTTTTATTATAATTTATTTGTGTTTATCTTTTTGTGTAGCTTTCATGTGTTTTTATTTTAGTTTTATTA
TGTTTGCATTGAATTTTTTGGACTAGTTTATATAACGATATACAGAAAAGCCATGACAACAAATGTTTTT
ATAATACCTATTAAGTATAAGCTAATCAGATTTCCACTATTCTGTTCAAAGTTAACATTATTAGCCATTC
TGATGGATCATTTGACATTTGTCATATGTCTTTATGAACACTGCTCTTTCAGATGCCACTTTTAAAGCTG
TTTTTTACAGTAAATGAACGTTTATTATTATGACATTATTTCCTAAGGCCTCTAGAGTACAGCAGGATGT
GGCGTGTGCATTACTGTGTAATTATGCTGACTGTAAATGTGCATTTATAGACTGTCAGCATGTCTGACTG
TGCGCTGTTGTGATTTGTCCTGCACAGACCAAGGCAAGTTTGTACAAAAAAGCAGGCTGCCACCATGGTG
AGCGAGCTGATTAAGGAGAACATGCACATGAAGCTGTACATGGAGGGCACCGTGAACAACCACCACTTCA
AGTGCACATCCGAGGGCGAAGGCAAGCCCTACGAGGGCACCCAGACCATGAGAATCAAGGCGGTCGAGGG
CGGCCCTCTCCCCTTCGCCTTCGACATCCTGGCTACCAGCTTCATGTACGGCAGCAAAACCTTCATCAAC
CACACCCAGGGCATCCCCGACTTCTTTAAGCAGTCCTTCCCCGAGGGCTTCACATGGGAGAGAGTCACCA
CATACGAAGACGGGGGCGTGCTGACCGCTACCCAGGACACCAGCCTCCAGGACGGCTGCCTCATCTACAA
CGTCAAGATCAGAGGGGTGAACTTCCCATCCAACGGCCCTGTGATGCAGAAGAAAACACTCGGCTGGGAG
GCCTCCACCGAGACCCTGTACCCCGCTGACGGCGGCCTGGAAGGCAGAGCCGACATGGCCCTGAAGCTCG
TGGGCGGGGGCCACCTGATCTGCAACTTGAAGACCACATACAGATCCAAGAAACCCGCTAAGAACCTCAA
GATGCCCGGCGTCTACTATGTGGACAGAAGACTGGAAAGAATCAAGGAGGCCGACAAAGAGACCTACGTC
GAGCAGCACGAGGTGGCTGTGGCCAGATACTGCGACCTCCCTAGCAAACTGGGGCACAGAGACCCAGCTT
TCTTGTACAAAGTGGTGGAGAACGAGCCGGAGCGGAGCAGCGGAGCTCTGCGGGATCTGCGGCAGCGGCC
CGGGAATCAGAGCTGCGCGGACTGCGGTGCTGCAGGGCTGATTGCGTGTGCATGGTCTGAAAGCGGATCT
GAGGGATGTGTGCTGTTGTTCTGGTGTCTGGTGTCTGACGGACAGCAGCACTTGCTGATGGTTCAGCTGT
CGGGACGGCTGACGCTGCACAGCACAACACAAGAGCAGAATAAAGTGCTGAGCATCGACAGCATGAGGGT
TAAACTACAGATCTGGGATACAGCGGGACAGGAGCGTTTCAGGAGTGTGACGCACGCATACTATCGAGAC
GCTCACGCTCTTTTGCTGCTTTATGATGTGACAAATAAATCCTCCTTTGACAACATACAGGCCTGGCTGA
CGGAGATTCACGAGTTCGCTCAGCAGAACGTGGTCATTATGCTGTTGGGTAATAAGGCTGATGCTACACA
TGAACGCATTGTGAAGAGGGAGGAGGGGGAGAAACTAGCTAAGGAGTTTGGCGTTCCCTTCATGGAGACC
AGTGCTAAAACAGGCCTGAATGTGGAGTTGGCCTTCACTGCGGTTGCCAAGGAACTGAAGCACAGGGAGT
TAAAGGAACCAAACGAGCCCAAGTTTCAGCTGCAGGAGTACGTGAACAAGGAGATGAAGGGAGTCGGGTG
CTGTCGCTCATAACAACTTTATTATACATAGTTGATAATTCACTGGCCGTCGTTTTACGGTACCATCGAT
GATGATCCAGACATGATAAGATACATTGATGAGTTTGGACAAACCACAACTAGAATGCAGTGAAAAAAAT
GCTTTATTTGTGAAATTTGTGATGCTATTGCTTTATTTGTAACCATTATAAGCTGCAATAAACAAGTTAA
CAACAACAATTGCATTCATTTTATGTTTCAGGTTCAGGGGGAGGTGTGGGAGGTTTTTTAAAGCAAGTAA
AACCTCTACAAATGTGGTATGGCTGATTATGATCCTCTAGATCAGATCTGCGAAGATACGGCCACGGGTG
CTCTTGATCCTGTGGCTGATTTTGGACTGTGCTGCTCGCAGCTGCTGATGAATCACATACTTCCTCCATT
TTCTTCCACTGATTGACTGTTATAATTTCCCTAATTTCCAGGTCAAGGTGCTGTGCATTGTGGTAATAGA
TGTGACATGACGTCACTTCCAAAGGACCAATGAACATGTCTGACCAATTTCATATAATGTGAAAACGATT
TTCATAGGCAGAATAAATAACATTTAAATTAAACTGGGCATCAGCGCAATTCAATTGGTTTGGTAATAGC
AAGGGAAAATAGAATGAAGTGATCTCCAAAAAATAAGTACTTTTTGACTGTAAATAAAATTGTAAGGAGT
AAAAAGTACTTTTTTTTCTAAAAAAATGTAATTAAGTAAAAGTAAAAGTATTGATTTTTAATTGTACTCA
AGTAAAGTAAAAATCCCCAAAAATAATACTTAAGTACAGTAATCAAGTAAAATTACTCAAGTACTTTACA
CCTCTGGTTCTTGACCCCCTACCTTCAGCAAGCCCAGCAGATCCACTAGTTCTAGAGCGGCCGCCACCGC
GGTGGAGCTCCAGCTTTTGTTCCCTTTAGTGAGGGTTAATTGCGCGCTTGGCGTAATCATGGTCATAGCT
GTTTCCTGTGTGAAATTGTTATCCGCTCACAATTCCACACAACATACGAGCCGGAAGCATAAAGTGTAAA
GCCTGGGGTGCCTAATGAGTGAGCTAACTCACATTAATTGCGTTGCGCTCACTGCCCGCTTTCCAGTCGG
GAAACCTGTCGTGCCAGCTGCATTAATGAATCGGCCAACGCGCGGGGAGAGGCGGTTTGCGTATTGGGCG
CTCTTCCGCTTCCTCGCTCACTGACTCGCTGCGCTCGGTCGTTCGGCTGCGGCGAGCGGTATCAGCTCAC
TCAAAGGCGGTAATACGGTTATCCACAGAATCAGGGGATAACGCAGGAAAGAACATGTGAGCAAAAGGCC
AGCAAAAGGCCAGGAACCGTAAAAAGGCCGCGTTGCTGGCGTTTTTCCATAGGCTCCGCCCCCCTGACGA
GCATCACAAAAATCGACGCTCAAGTCAGAGGTGGCGAAACCCGACAGGACTATAAAGATACCAGGCGTTT
CCCCCTGGAAGCTCCCTCGTGCGCTCTCCTGTTCCGACCCTGCCGCTTACCGGATACCTGTCCGCCTTTC
TCCCTTCGGGAAGCGTGGCGCTTTCTCATAGCTCACGCTGTAGGTATCTCAGTTCGGTGTAGGTCGTTCG
CTCCAAGCTGGGCTGTGTGCACGAACCCCCCGTTCAGCCCGACCGCTGCGCCTTATCCGGTAACTATCGT
CTTGAGTCCAACCCGGTAAGACACGACTTATCGCCACTGGCAGCAGCCACTGGTAACAGGATTAGCAGAG
CGAGGTATGTAGGCGGTGCTACAGAGTTCTTGAAGTGGTGGCCTAACTACGGCTACACTAGAAGGACAGT
ATTTGGTATCTGCGCTCTGCTGAAGCCAGTTACCTTCGGAAAAAGAGTTGGTAGCTCTTGATCCGGCAAA
CAAACCACCGCTGGTAGCGGTGGTTTTTTTGTTTGCAAGCAGCAGATTACGCGCAGAAAAAAAGGATCTC
AAGAAGATCCTTTGATCTTTTCTACGGGGTCTGACGCTCAGTGGAACGAAAACTCACGTTAAGGGATTTT
GGTCATGAGATTATCAAAAAGGATCTTCACCTAGATCCTTTTAAATTAAAAATGAAGTTTTAAATCAATC
TAAAGTATATATGAGTAAACTTGGTCTGACAGTTACCAATGCTTAATCAGTGAGGCACCTATCTCAGCGA
TCTGTCTATTTCGTTCATCCATAGTTGCCTGACTCCCCGTCGTGTAGATAACTACGATACGGGAGGGCTT
ACCATCTGGCCCCAGTGCTGCAATGATACCGCGAGACCCACGCTCACCGGCTCCAGATTTATCAGCAATA
AACCAGCCAGCCGGAAGGGCCGAGCGCAGAAGTGGTCCTGCAACTTTATCCGCCTCCATCCAGTCTATTA
ATTGTTGCCGGGAAGCTAGAGTAAGTAGTTCGCCAGTTAATAGTTTGCGCAACGTTGTTGCCATTGCTAC
AGGCATCGTGGTGTCACGCTCGTCGTTTGGTATGGCTTCATTCAGCTCCGGTTCCCAACGATCAAGGCGA
GTTACATGATCCCCCATGTTGTGCAAAAAAGCGGTTAGCTCCTTCGGTCCTCCGATCGTTGTCAGAAGTA
AGTTGGCCGCAGTGTTATCACTCATGGTTATGGCAGCACTGCATAATTCTCTTACTGTCATGCCATCCGT
AAGATGCTTTTCTGTGACTGGTGAGTACTCAACCAAGTCATTCTGAGAATAGTGTATGCGGCGACCGAGT
TGCTCTTGCCCGGCGTCAATACGGGATAATACCGCGCCACATAGCAGAACTTTAAAAGTGCTCATCATTG
GAAAACGTTCTTCGGGGCGAAAACTCTCAAGGATCTTACCGCTGTTGAGATCCAGTTCGATGTAACCCAC
TCGTGCACCCAACTGATCTTCAGCATCTTTTACTTTCACCAGCGTTTCTGGGTGAGCAAAAACAGGAAGG
CAAAATGCCGCAAAAAAGGGAATAAGGGCGACACGGAAATGTTGAATACTCATACTCTTCCTTTTTCAAT
ATTATTGAAGCATTTATCAGGGTTATTGTCTCATGAGCGGATACATATTTGAATGTATTTAGAAAAATAA
ACAAATAGGGGTTCCGCGCACATTTCCCCGAAAAGTG
