Features (pLannotate 1.2.2; 21 found; start..end, strand, type, name):
      2..22      +  protein_bind   attB1: mutant version of attB; core recombination site for the Gateway® BP reaction BP Clonase™
     32..727     +  CDS            mKate2: mKate2 is a basic (constitutively fluorescent) red fluorescent protein published in 2009, derived from Entacmaea quadricolor. It is reported to be a rapidly-maturing monomer with moderate acid sensitivity.
    729..753     -  protein_bind   attB2: mutant version of attB; recombination site for the Gateway® BP reaction BP Clonase™
    944..1441    +  CDS            Rab37 (fragment): RAB37_MOUSE - Experimental evidence at protein level: Swiss-Prot protein existence level 1. From Mus musculus (Mouse).
   1451..1471    -  protein_bind   attB3: mutant version of attB; core recombination site for the Gateway® BP reaction BP Clonase™
   1475..1495    +  CDS            lacZα (fragment): LacZα fragment of β-galactosidase; lacZ fragment
   1511..1645    -  polyA_signal   SV40 poly(A) signal: SV40 polyadenylation signal
   1668..1751    -  CDS            large T antigen (fragment): large T antigen from SV40 (simian virus 40)
   2317..2357    -  misc_feature   MCS (fragment): pBluescript multiple cloning site
   2370..2388    -  promoter       T3 promoter: promoter for bacteriophage T3 RNA polymerase
   2433..2449    -  protein_bind   lac operator: The lac repressor binds to the lac operator to inhibit transcription in E. coli. This inhibition can be relieved by adding lactose or isopropyl-β-D-thiogalactopyranoside (IPTG). lac repressor encoded by lacI
   2457..2487    -  promoter       lac promoter: promoter for the E. coli lac operon
   2502..2523    -  protein_bind   CAP binding site: CAP binding activates transcription in the presence of cAMP. E. coli catabolite activator protein
   2536..2628    -  CDS            lacI (fragment): lac repressor; lacI; The lac repressor binds to the lac operator to inhibit transcription in E. coli. This inhibition can be relieved by adding lactose or isopropyl-β-D-thiogalactopyranoside (IPTG).
   2811..3399    -  rep_origin     ori: high-copy-number ColE1/pMB1/pBR322/pUC origin of replication
   3570..4430    -  CDS            AmpR: β-lactamase; bla; confers resistance to ampicillin, carbenicillin, and related antibiotics
   4431..4535    -  promoter       AmpR promoter: bla
   4561..4782    -  rep_origin     M13 ori (fragment) (sequence partly withheld): M13 bacteriophage origin of replication; arrow indicates direction of (+) strand synthesis
   4782..5069    +  CDS            tyr (fragment) (sequence partly withheld): TYRO_ORYLA - Also known as tyro. Experimental evidence at transcript level: Swiss-Prot protein existence level 2. This is a copper-containing oxidase that functions in the formation of pigments such as melanins and other polyphenolic compounds. From Oryzias latipes (Japanese rice fish) (Japanese killifish).
   5651..5671    +  protein_bind   attB4: mutant version of attB; core recombination site for the Gateway® BP reaction BP Clonase™
   6572..6588    -  promoter       copia promoter (fragment): strong promoter from the Drosophila transposable element copia (Sinclair et al., 1986)
>Addgene plasmid #109616 | actc1b-mKate2-rab26 | addgene full sequence | sequence record 221220 | Addgene NGS Result
GCAAGTTTGTACAAAAAAGCAGGCTGCCACCATGGTGAGCGAGCTGATTAAGGAGAACATGCACATGAAG
CTGTACATGGAGGGCACCGTGAACAACCACCACTTCAAGTGCACATCCGAGGGCGAAGGCAAGCCCTACG
AGGGCACCCAGACCATGAGAATCAAGGCGGTCGAGGGCGGCCCTCTCCCCTTCGCCTTCGACATCCTGGC
TACCAGCTTCATGTACGGCAGCAAAACCTTCATCAACCACACCCAGGGCATCCCCGACTTCTTTAAGCAG
TCCTTCCCCGAGGGCTTCACATGGGAGAGAGTCACCACATACGAAGACGGGGGCGTGCTGACCGCTACCC
AGGACACCAGCCTCCAGGACGGCTGCCTCATCTACAACGTCAAGATCAGAGGGGTGAACTTCCCATCCAA
CGGCCCTGTGATGCAGAAGAAAACACTCGGCTGGGAGGCCTCCACCGAGACCCTGTACCCCGCTGACGGC
GGCCTGGAAGGCAGAGCCGACATGGCCCTGAAGCTCGTGGGCGGGGGCCACCTGATCTGCAACTTGAAGA
CCACATACAGATCCAAGAAACCCGCTAAGAACCTCAAGATGCCCGGCGTCTACTATGTGGACAGAAGACT
GGAAAGAATCAAGGAGGCCGACAAAGAGACCTACGTCGAGCAGCACGAGGTGGCTGTGGCCAGATACTGC
GACCTCCCTAGCAAACTGGGGCACAGAGACCCAGCTTTCTTGTACAAAGTGGTGGAGAACGAGCCGGAGC
GGAGCAGCGGAGCTCTGCGGGATCTGCGGCAGCGGCCCGGGAATCAGAGCTGCGCGGACTGCGGTGCTGC
AGGGCTGATTGCGTGTGCATGGTCTGAAAGCGGATCTGAGGGATGTGTGCTGTTGTTCTGGTGTCTGGTG
TCTGACGGACAGCAGCACTTGCTGATGGTTCAGCTGTCGGGACGGCTGACGCTGCACAGCACAACACAAG
AGCAGAATAAAGTGCTGAGCATCGACAGCATGAGGGTTAAACTACAGATCTGGGATACAGCGGGACAGGA
GCGTTTCAGGAGTGTGACGCACGCATACTATCGAGACGCTCACGCTCTTTTGCTGCTTTATGATGTGACA
AATAAATCCTCCTTTGACAACATACAGGCCTGGCTGACGGAGATTCACGAGTTCGCTCAGCAGAACGTGG
TCATTATGCTGTTGGGTAATAAGGCTGATGCTACACATGAACGCATTGTGAAGAGGGAGGAGGGGGAGAA
ACTAGCTAAGGAGTTTGGCGTTCCCTTCATGGAGACCAGTGCTAAAACAGGCCTGAATGTGGAGTTGGCC
TTCACTGCGGTTGCCAAGGAACTGAAGCACAGGGAGTTAAAGGAACCAAACGAGCCCAAGTTTCAGCTGC
AGGAGTACGTGAACAAGGAGATGAAGGGAGTCGGGTGCTGTCGCTCATAACAACTTTATTATACATAGTT
GATAATTCACTGGCCGTCGTTTTACGGTACCATCGATGATGATCCAGACATGATAAGATACATTGATGAG
TTTGGACAAACCACAACTAGAATGCAGTGAAAAAAATGCTTTATTTGTGAAATTTGTGATGCTATTGCTT
TATTTGTAACCATTATAAGCTGCAATAAACAAGTTAACAACAACAATTGCATTCATTTTATGTTTCAGGT
TCAGGGGGAGGTGTGGGAGGTTTTTTAAAGCAAGTAAAACCTCTACAAATGTGGTATGGCTGATTATGAT
CCTCTAGATCAGATCTGCGAAGATACGGCCACGGGTGCTCTTGATCCTGTGGCTGATTTTGGACTGTGCT
GCTCGCAGCTGCTGATGAATCACATACTTCCTCCATTTTCTTCCACTGATTGACTGTTATAATTTCCCTA
ATTTCCAGGTCAAGGTGCTGTGCATTGTGGTAATAGATGTGACATGACGTCACTTCCAAAGGACCAATGA
ACATGTCTGACCAATTTCATATAATGTGAAAACGATTTTCATAGGCAGAATAAATAACATTTAAATTAAA
CTGGGCATCAGCGCAATTCAATTGGTTTGGTAATAGCAAGGGAAAATAGAATGAAGTGATCTCCAAAAAA
TAAGTACTTTTTGACTGTAAATAAAATTGTAAGGAGTAAAAAGTACTTTTTTTTCTAAAAAAATGTAATT
AAGTAAAAGTAAAAGTATTGATTTTTAATTGTACTCAAGTAAAGTAAAAATCCCCAAAAATAATACTTAA
GTACAGTAATCAAGTAAAATTACTCAAGTACTTTACACCTCTGGTTCTTGACCCCCTACCTTCAGCAAGC
CCAGCAGATCCACTAGTTCTAGAGCGGCCGCCACCGCGGTGGAGCTCCAGCTTTTGTTCCCTTTAGTGAG
GGTTAATTGCGCGCTTGGCGTAATCATGGTCATAGCTGTTTCCTGTGTGAAATTGTTATCCGCTCACAAT
TCCACACAACATACGAGCCGGAAGCATAAAGTGTAAAGCCTGGGGTGCCTAATGAGTGAGCTAACTCACA
TTAATTGCGTTGCGCTCACTGCCCGCTTTCCAGTCGGGAAACCTGTCGTGCCAGCTGCATTAATGAATCG
GCCAACGCGCGGGGAGAGGCGGTTTGCGTATTGGGCGCTCTTCCGCTTCCTCGCTCACTGACTCGCTGCG
CTCGGTCGTTCGGCTGCGGCGAGCGGTATCAGCTCACTCAAAGGCGGTAATACGGTTATCCACAGAATCA
GGGGATAACGCAGGAAAGAACATGTGAGCAAAAGGCCAGCAAAAGGCCAGGAACCGTAAAAAGGCCGCGT
TGCTGGCGTTTTTCCATAGGCTCCGCCCCCCTGACGAGCATCACAAAAATCGACGCTCAAGTCAGAGGTG
GCGAAACCCGACAGGACTATAAAGATACCAGGCGTTTCCCCCTGGAAGCTCCCTCGTGCGCTCTCCTGTT
CCGACCCTGCCGCTTACCGGATACCTGTCCGCCTTTCTCCCTTCGGGAAGCGTGGCGCTTTCTCATAGCT
CACGCTGTAGGTATCTCAGTTCGGTGTAGGTCGTTCGCTCCAAGCTGGGCTGTGTGCACGAACCCCCCGT
TCAGCCCGACCGCTGCGCCTTATCCGGTAACTATCGTCTTGAGTCCAACCCGGTAAGACACGACTTATCG
CCACTGGCAGCAGCCACTGGTAACAGGATTAGCAGAGCGAGGTATGTAGGCGGTGCTACAGAGTTCTTGA
AGTGGTGGCCTAACTACGGCTACACTAGAAGAACAGTATTTGGTATCTGCGCTCTGCTGAAGCCAGTTAC
CTTCGGAAAAAGAGTTGGTAGCTCTTGATCCGGCAAACAAACCACCGCTGGTAGCGGTGGTTTTTTTGTT
TGCAAGCAGCAGATTACGCGCAGAAAAAAAGGATCTCAAGAAGATCCTTTGATCTTTTCTACGGGGTCTG
ACGCTCAGTGGAACGAAAACTCACGTTAAGGCATTTTGGTCATGAGATTATCAAAAAGGATCTTCACCTA
GATCCTTTTAAATTAAAAATGAAGTTTTAAATCAATCTAAAGTATATATGAGTAAACTTGGTCTGACAGT
TACCAATGCTTAATCAGTGAGGCACCTATCTCAGCGATCTGTCTATTTCGTTCATCCATAGTTGCCTGAC
TCCCCGTCGTGTAGATAACTACGATACGGGAGGGCTTACCATCTGGCCCCAGTGCTGCAATGATACCGCG
AGACCCACGCTCACCGGCTCCAGATTTATCAGCAATAAACCAGCCAGCCGGAAGGGCCGAGCGCAGAAGT
GGTCCTGCAACTTTATCCGCCTCCATCCAGTCTATTAATTGTTGCCGGGAAGCTAGAGTAAGTAGTTCGC
CAGTTAATAGTTTGCGCAACGTTGTTGCCATTGCTACAGGCATCGTGGTGTCACGCTCGTCGTTTGGTAT
GGCTTCATTCAGCTCCGGTTCCCAACGATCAAGGCGAGTTACATGATCCCCCATGTTGTGCAAAAAAGCG
GTTAGCTCCTTCGGTCCTCCGATCGTTGTCAGAAGTAAGTTGGCCGCAGTGTTATCACTCATGGTTATGG
CAGCACTGCATAATTCTCTTACTGTCATGCCATCCGTAAGATGCTTTTCTGTGACTGGTGAGTACTCAAC
CAAGTCATTCTGAGAATAGTGTATGCGGCGACCGAGTTGCTCTTGCCCGGCGTCAATACGGGATAATACC
GCGCCACATAGCAGAACTTTAAAAGTGCTCATCATTGGAAAACGTTCTTCGGGGCGAAAACTCTCAAGGA
TCTTACCGCTGTTGAGATCCAGTTCGATGTAACCCACTCGTGCACCCAACTGATCTTCAGCATCTTTTAC
TTTCACCAGCGTTTCTGGGTGAGCAAAAACAGGAAGGCAAAATGCCGCAAAAAAGGGAATAAGGGCGACA
CGGAAATGTTGAATACTCATACTCTTCCTTTTTCAATATTATTGAAGCATTTATCAGGGTTATTGTCTCA
TGAGCGGATACATATTTGAATGTATTTAGAAAAATAAACAAATAGGGGTTCCGCGCACATTTCCCCGAAA
AGTGCCACCTAAATTGTAAGCGTTAATATTTTGTTAAAATTCGCGTTAAATTTTTGTTAAATCAGCTCAT
TTTTTAACCAATAGGCCGAAATCGGCAAAATCCCTTATAAATCAAAAGAATAGACCGAGATAGGGT
[37 nt withheld, positions 4687-4723]
AAAGAACGTGGACTCCAACGTCAAAGG
[32 nt withheld, positions 4751-4782]
GCTGGCTAAGAACTCATCAGCCTCCCCGGTCCATCTACCCACGTACCAATGCACCAATTGGCCACAATGA
CGGCTACTACATGGTGCCATTCCTTCCTCTTTATAGGAATGGAGACTACCTCCTGTCCAACAATGCTCTT
GGATACGAGTACGCCTACCTGTTGGACCCAGGTCATTGCACAACACCAGAAATGCCCTCTGATCTGCAAA
AGACGTGAATATCTGTTCAGACACCCATATCCACTCTGTTCCACACAGGTCAGAGGTTTGTCCAGGAGTT
CTTGACAGAGGTGTAAAAAGTACTCAAAAATTTTACTCAAGTGAAAGTACAAGTACTTAGGGAAAATTTT
ACTCAATTAAAAGTAAAAGTATCTGGCTAGAATCTTACTTGAGTAAAAGTAAAAAAGTACTCCATTAAAA
TTGTACTTGAGTATTAAGGAAGTAAAAGTAAAAGCAAGAAAGAAAACTAGAGATTCTTGTTTAAGCTTTT
AATCTCAAAAAACATTAAATGAAATGCATACAAGGTTTTATCCTGCTTTAGAACTGTTTGTATTTAATTA
TCAAACTATAAGACAGACAATCTAATGCCAGTACACGCTACTCAAAGTTGTAAAACCTCAGATTTAACTT
CAGTAGAAGCTGATTCTCAAAATTGTTAGTGTCAAGCCTAGCTCTTTTGGGGCTGAAAAGCAATCCTGCA
GTGCTGAAAAGCCTCTCACAGGCAGCCGATGCGGGAAGAGGTGTATTAGTCTTGATAGAGAGGCTGCAAA
TAGCAGGAAACGTGAGCAGAGACTCCCTGGTGTCTGAAACACAGGCCAGATGGGCCCTCGAGCAGGAAAC
AGCTATGACCATGATTACGCCAAGCTATCAACTTTGTATAGAAAAGTTGGCACGCGCAGATTCCGTGTGG
GCCTGGTAATATCTTACCATTTTAAGCTATTTTAAGATTAGGGAAAAAAATTAAATAAAACTACTTTAAA
ATTACTTTCCTTAAAAAGCAACATATTTATTTAGTTTTTGTTTAACTGGCTCAAGATTGTAATATTTTAC
TTTTACATGTTTTTTTAAGTACCTAAATGTGTTCAAAAGTAAAGTATGTTATTGTTTTTTTTTTTTAATG
TTAGCTAAGCTTTAAATTGTAATATATTACTTTTAAAAGTGACTTTTTAAAAATGTAAATAAAAAAGTAA
CTATAAATGTGTAATGCATGTTATTTCTGTGGGTTTTTAATTTTCATCTCAACTGGGCTTACAATTTTAA
CATAATAAAAATCAAATCAAATCAAATCAGGCCCTTATTTGTCACATACACTCTTGTATACTGAAATAAA
CTAAATGTTGAGAAAAATTTAAATACACCAAAATAACGCATACCTTTTTTGTAATTACCTAAGTAAAACA
TTTAGTTCCTTTTTTAAGTGACTCAAGATTGTAATCTATTAATTGTAAAAGATAAAACTAGTGATCAATC
TGACGTGCTTCTATGCAGCCTGTGAGATTAATTGTGATGTTTAATTATTAAACAATTTAAATGGATCAAA
CATTTCACATGTGCTTATTGTGTCCAACAAAACCAGCAGAAGCACTTAAAAATATTGCATGACAACATGA
GTTTTTAATGTAAATTATATATACTTCCTAAACGAAGTTAATCATATTTCTAAAATAATAATGTCATTGA
AATATTTAAATAAATGATAAGCTTTAGTTGATTCAACATAAAATTGAAAGCAATAAGGACTTTTTTTTTT
TACAGCGGTGAAGCAAAAGCATGTAATAATCATATAATATAATAAATAAATAAATAAATAATGGCTCTTG
GTGCAAATATGAACACTTTAAATAAATATAGAATAAATATGATCAATAAGTCATAACGATGTGTTTTATG
TTGATTATAATTTAAACATGTTTCTAACGCAAGTTTTAAAAACTGTTTTAAAGTATTATTTTAAGTTATA
AGATCAATTTGACTCAACATTTTGTAGTGAAAATATGTTGTGTAAAATTAATATAATATACACTATAAAA
ATGCAGGGTTCCACACAATACATTAATGTTGTCCCAACACAAATCGATTAAGTTAACAAATATATGTGGA
TTGAACATAAAAAATTAAGTTGTCCCAATGAAATCTCAAGAATTGTGTTGTTTCAGCTCATTTTAAATAA
GTAGTTTTAACAAGTAAAAAATAACATATTTTTGAGTGTGTATATATATATATTACAAAATATAATAATA
TAAAATGTAAAAGATATAAACCATGCTACATATATTTAAGAGCTATTTTGCACATTACTTTTTTGCAAGC
CATTTTAGTGTTTTTTTTACAAATATATATTAGCTAAATATACAATATCTTAAATATACAATTAATCAGA
CATGCAATTAATGCATTTAACCTACATAAAAATACATGATCAACATATGTTTTATGCTGATTACAACTAA
ATCAAACGTAATGAAATTAATTTATAAAAGCGATTTAAATATGTCAATATTTTAAGTTAAAATCACTTGA
AACCTACTATAAATGAACTTAAATTAAAAAAATCTCCTTTAATTCCAATGCAACAGTGTTGTTTTTTCAG
CTGAGGACCCCCGGTGCAGATGGTTGGCCCCCGGCCCGCTATTCTAAGGAAGCCTTTCTTAATTTTAGGG
CGGCGCTGCATGCGCTCAGATCAGATTCACGGGTGGAGAGGGTTATTTTCTCTTTTTTATTTTTTCTTGC
CTGCTCATATTTGGGCCTGTGTGAACCCCAGGCTCCGCCTCGGCCCCCAGGAGCCGCTCTTATTTAAAGG
GGATCCTCGCCTTCAGTCTTCGTCCCAGTGGAAGCATCAGTCTTGTGATAACAACTTGGTGAGTCCTACA
GACCAGCGCTCGACTCTAGGCTTTAAATGCATTGATTTCTCTGGATTAGCTACCGGGAGAGTTTTAACTT
TGCTTATTAGTCTTGTGCTCGAACTGCTAGGTTTAAAGAGTGTTTTCTCTAATGCATGCATGAAGCGACA
GCTGAAAACCAGAAATAGAGCGTTTGTCCTCCTGTTAAACTCTAGCCTTTCTTTGGCATTTGTCAGTCCG
AGTCTTCAGCTGCCGGCAGGAGATTGGGTTTCAGTAACACTTGCTGAGCACAAACTACACGTGCTTTCTT
CAGATTTAATTCATTATTAATCATTCTAGATTTAAATGATGTTCTTACTCATTGCTGATTATTTTAGCCT
TGCGGAGCAGATTAAATGAGCACGTGTTTCATTAAGATTGATTTAAATATAATTAATATTTCACCACTGT
AGTTTTAAAATTGCCTTCTAAGTCATGGTTGATTTTTAATAGGTATCGGCTCTAATTAGATTACTATTTT
GGTTTTTAAATGTTATTTCTATTTCATTTGTAGGCTCGTTTTTAATGTGATTTTATTAGATTCTAGTTTT
AAAATCATCTCTTAGCCTTAATGAGCAGACTGAATGAACATGTTTCATTAAGATTAACTTCATTATAATG
AATTATTTAATCATTCTAGTGGGTTATAAATCAGCTCTATTTAAATTAATTGTCGTGTTTATTTCTATTT
AATTTTTGATTATTTTTTCAGGGTCGTTTTTATGTGATTTTTTCCCGTTTCTAATTTTAAACTAATTGTT
TGATTTTTATATGATTCGACTCTTTTTAAATGAATTGTTTTGCTTTTTTTATTGAGCATATATATATTAT
ACAATTTCAATCAACAATTGTTGTGCTTTTTAAATGTTGTTTCTATTTCATTTCTAGGGTCGATTTTATT
CGATTCTAGTTTTAAAATCGTGATTTTTAACTTCTAACCTTACTGAGCAGACTGAATGAACATGTTTCAT
CAAGATTAACTTCATTATAGTTAATTATTGAATCGTGCTAGTGGTTTATAAATCAGCTCTATTTAAATTA
ATCATCATCATTATTTCTATTTAATTTTTATTATTTCTTTAGGATTATTTTTATGTGATTTTTTTCACGT
TCTAGTTTTAAACTCAATGCTCATTACTGCTCACCCTTGCTGAGCAGTCTTTCGTTAAGATTAAATTAAT
TAATAACCATTCTAGTTTTAAAACAGTGTCTTAAGGCATAGCTGATATTTTACAAGTTTACTATTTAATA
TATCTCCTTTCTTTTTTTAGGGTCGATTTCATCTGATTTGATTAATTTTTATTATCTTCACTAAGCTTTT
TGTTCTAGGTTTTATTCTCAGTATTATTACTGTTATATTTGAACTGAATTTCTCCTCATAGTTTATTCAT
TTTATTTATTTATTTTTTGTTTATTCGCTATTTTGTATTTTAGTTTTTAATTAGAAATTTTATTAGAATC
GTTTTGAACTAGTTTTTATGCACTCTAACATTAATATTAAATCATAACTATTATTTTTATTATAATTTAT
TTGTGTTTATCTTTTTGTGTAGCTTTCATGTGTTTTTATTTTAGTTTTATTATGTTTGCATTGAATTTTT
TGGACTAGTTTATATAACGATATACAGAAAAGCCATGACAACAAATGTTTTTATAATACCTATTAAGTAT
AAGCTAATCAGATTTCCACTATTCTGTTCAAAGTTAACATTATTAGCCATTCTGATGGATCATTTGACAT
TTGTCATATGTCTTTATGAACACTGCTCTTTCAGATGCCACTTTTAAAGCTGTTTTTTACAGTAAATGAA
CGTTTATTATTATGACATTATTTCCTAAGGCCTCTAGAGTACAGCAGGATGTGGCGTGTGCATTACCGTG
TAATTATGCTGACTGTAAATGTGCATTTATAGACTGTCAGCATGTCTGACTGTGCGCTGTTGTGATTGGT
CCTGCACAGACCAAG
